Addgene plasmid #202515: pGL3-ACSL4-FL
Purpose: Expressing luciferase driven by human ACSL4 promoter (bases -1 to -2844 with respect to exon1 start site)
Depositing lab: Ming Chen. Publication: RB1-deficient prostate tumor growth and metastasis are vulnerable to ferroptosis induction via the E2F/ACSL4 axis. Wang ME, Chen J, Lu Y, Bawcom AR, Wu J, Ou J, Asara JM, Armstrong AJ, Wang Q, Li L, Wang Y, Huang J, Chen M. J Clin Invest. 2023 Mar 16:e166647. doi: 10.1172/JCI166647. PubMed 36928314.
Backbone
  Vector backbone: pGL3 basic
  Backbone manufacturer: Promega
  Backbone size w/o insert (bp): 4818
  Total vector size (bp): 7642
  Vector type: Mammalian Expression, Luciferase
Growth in bacteria
  Bacterial resistance: Ampicillin, 100 μg/mL
  Growth temperature: 37°C
  Growth strain: DH5alpha
  Copy number: Unknown
Gene/Insert
  Gene/Insert name: ACSL4 promoter (partial)
  Species: H. sapiens (human)
  GenBank ID: NG_008053.1
  Entrez Gene: ACSL4 (a.k.a. ACS4, FACL4, LACS4, MRX63, MRX68, XLID63)
  Cloning method: Restriction Enzyme; 5′ cloning site XhoI (not destroyed); 3′ cloning site HindIII (not destroyed)
  Sequencing primers: 5′ RVprimer3; 3′ GLprimer2
Terms and licenses: Academic/Nonprofit Terms; Industry Terms: Not Available to Industry
How to cite: pGL3-ACSL4-FL was a gift from Ming Chen (Addgene plasmid # 202515 ; http://n2t.net/addgene:202515 ; RRID:Addgene_202515)
