[The description below was written by a language model from this plasmid's Addgene catalogue record and pLannotate feature annotations shown in this document.]
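Description:
pGL3-ACSL4-FL is a promoter-reporter plasmid built on the promoterless pGL3 basic luciferase backbone and intended for transient transfection of mammalian cells. It carries a partial human ACSL4 promoter, described as bases -1 to -2844 relative to the start of exon 1, cloned between the XhoI and HindIII sites, both of which are retained. The annotated feature table does not label the promoter itself. An unannotated stretch of roughly the right length does lie between the upstream pause site and the firefly luciferase (luc+) coding sequence, consistent with the insert sitting directly in front of the reporter. The total size is 7,642 bp.

Because pGL3 basic has no eukaryotic promoter or enhancer of its own, luciferase output depends on the transcriptional activity of the inserted ACSL4 fragment. A synthetic poly(A) signal and a transcriptional pause site from the human α2 globin gene sit upstream of the cloning region and limit read-through transcription from the backbone, which would otherwise raise background signal. An SV40 poly(A) signal follows the luciferase gene to terminate and process the reporter transcript. The short lacZα, large T antigen and TcR fragments called by the annotation are backbone remnants rather than functional genes. In bacteria the plasmid replicates from a high-copy ColE1/pUC-type origin and is selected with ampicillin through the bla gene and its own promoter. An f1 origin is also present and allows single-stranded DNA production.

The "FL" designation probably marks this as the full-length promoter version, though the record does not say so. The construct is suited to luciferase assays of ACSL4 promoter regulation. The associated study concerns an E2F/ACSL4 axis and ferroptosis sensitivity in RB1-deficient prostate tumours.
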