Features (pLannotate 1.2.2; 11 found; start..end, strand, type, name):
    363..430     -  CDS            lacZα (fragment): LacZα fragment of β-galactosidase; lacZ fragment
    489..537     +  polyA_signal   poly(A) signal: synthetic polyadenylation signal
    551..642     +  misc_feature   pause site: RNA polymerase II transcriptional pause signal from the human α2 globin gene
   3561..5213    +  CDS            luciferase: firefly luciferase; luc+; enhanced luc+ version of the luciferase gene
   5254..5375    -  polyA_signal   SV40 poly(A) signal: SV40 polyadenylation signal
   5398..5466    -  CDS            large T antigen (fragment): large T antigen from SV40 (simian virus 40)
   5482..5614    +  CDS            TcR (fragment): tetracycline efflux protein; tet; confers resistance to tetracycline
   5794..6382    -  rep_origin     ori: high-copy-number ColE1/pMB1/pBR322/pUC origin of replication
   6553..7413    -  CDS            AmpR: β-lactamase; bla; confers resistance to ampicillin, carbenicillin, and related antibiotics
   7414..7518    -  promoter       AmpR promoter: bla
   7545..331     +  rep_origin     f1 ori (across the origin) (sequence partly withheld): f1 bacteriophage origin of replication; arrow indicates direction of (+) strand synthesis
>Addgene plasmid #202515 | pGL3-ACSL4-FL | addgene full sequence | sequence record 403634 | Addgene NGS Result
TTCTTCCCTTCCTTTCTCGCCACGTTC
[91 nt withheld, positions 28-118]
A
[49 nt withheld, positions 120-168]
CCTTTGACGTTGGAGTCCACGTTCTTT
[37 nt withheld, positions 196-232]
ACCCTATCTCGGTCTATTCTTTTGATTTATAAGGGATTTTGCCGATTTCGGCCTATTGGTTAAAAAATGA
GCTGATTTAACAAAAATTTAACGCGAATTTTAACAAAATATTAACGCTTACAATTTGCCATTCGCCATTC
AGGCTGCGCAACTGTTGGGAAGGGCGATCGGTGCGGGCCTCTTCGCTATTACGCCAGCCCAAGCTACCAT
GATAAGTAAGTAATATTAAGGTACGGGAGGTACTTGGAGCGGCCGCAATAAAATATCTTTATTTTCATTA
CATCTGTGTGTTGGTTTTTTGTGTGAATCGATAGTACTAACATACGCTCTCCATCAAAACAAAACGAAAC
AAAACAAACTAGCAAAATAGGCTGTCCCCAGTGCAAGTGCAGGTGCCAGAACATTTCTCTATCGATAGGT
ACCGAGCTCTTACGCGTGCTAGCCCGGGCTCGAGCCCGTGAAGTTTAACACGCAAAGGCTTGTTACACAG
TCAATGAAGAACAGTTGTTTTCTGCCCTTCCATAAATAACTAATGCCAAGAGCAGCCTGGCTATCTGTTT
CAGCTTCTTGTTACAGAATAATAAAATAGGCAAGGCCTAAATATCAGTGCCTGTTAACAGAGCTGTCCTT
TAAATTCTGTTTAGCTTCTAACAGACTAATTCTCATGCTTTTAGTACTTATTACATTGCATTTTGAATCT
GTCAATTGCATTGTACATTTTCCTAACTCTTCCATTTCCATACGTTTATCTACTCCATTTCTAATTGGGT
TGGTAGTTCTGGGTAGGACTCATTACAGAGGCAGCTTAATGTAGCGGCAAGCACCCTGGTCTAGGAGTCA
TAAGCAGTGTAGTAGGAAATTCAGGCTCTGTTACTACTTAGTTGTGTGACTGGACAAGACACTTAACCTG
CATCTATTTCTTCATCTGTGAAATAGGGATAATAATACCCTATCTTCCTAACTAATAAACAACGTTGCAA
ATGTTCTCTTTAAAATGTCAGACAGCTGCTTGGGAAATATTTTGCTCCTGGGCAGTAATTTCTGGAAGGT
TTCTGATGACAAGAAATTAAGCAAGGTTTGTTTTGACTCCGAAAAAGGAAAGCTGGAAATAGCGTGGTTA
TACTTGGTTTCCTTTTTGGAGGTATAGTTCTTCTTTCCTCTTCAACTTGGGTGCAGTTAAATGTGGAAGA
AGGTGAGATGTGGTAGGTGATGAAGACAGCCAGAACTGTACACACTAATGAATAGCTTAAGTAATAAGAG
ATCTTGAAAATCCAAGTAGTTTCTTGGTCTGATAAACATATCTATATGTATATCATACACACATTTGTAT
ACCAAAAAACGGATAGTTTCAGGCTATAGTGATTTCTTTCCTTTATATCTTGTAGAGCTGGAGGAACTTC
AGTAAGCTGAAGACTCTGTTCAGAGGAAATTACCTAATTGAAAATGTCTGGGCTAAGAGACCGACAATAA
AGGAAACTGGCAAAAGTACTCTTTAATTACAAGTTCTTTTTCATCTTCATCCAGCACACTGATTTATGTG
CTACACTGGGTTTGTATTATATCTATATTTTAATTCCACAACTAGACACTAACTTTATTGAGAACAGCGA
TATTCATTTCTTCAATTTCATTTGTGTTAACCCAACTGTAGGTGATAGTGCTCTGTACATCATAGTTACC
CAGTGAATTACGTACCTGACATATGATTGCTTATTTCTGGTATTAAAACAAGATTTCATAAAATAAACAT
GACAATTAAACTCGTTGTTTGAAGTACTGAACTTTGTAGGTCAATTTTGAAAAAGGAAGCTACATGACTG
TCTTAGCAATATTTATAGGTATATTATATGTAAGTGGGTGGGTTTCTTGGAAATTGAATTGGTAATATGG
CTTTAGAGTAGTAACACAAAAACTATAGCTCTGTGCTCTCAGCTAACCACTTTTAGTGTCACCTGGGCTG
CTTATTAAAAATTCAAATTTCTTATCCCTACCCAGATCAGAATCAAAATACCTGGGGGTTGTAGCTCCAG
GTACCTACATTTCAACAAGCACCCCAGATAATTGTGATGCACACTGAAGAACTACTCTAGCTTGTAATCT
CAGGTGGTAAGGCATTTTATATATACATATATATATACACACACACAAGCACAAATGGTAATTCTATGGG
AAAATGGAAATCAGCAAGTGAAGTGAAATGTCAATTACCATCAGGAACAGGAAGCTAGTTCACCATTACG
CATCAGGGAACTGGAAGAATTCTTGAGATTTATTTTTTTGGGTGATATATTCTTGGCAGTTTATCAGGCC
TCATTTGCAATTATGGTCTGTCCCTTTTGAAGCCCTCAGATAGTTCGCTGGCATTTTAATTTTAATAGCA
ATTTCTTGCATCTGTTGGAACAGCATTCGTATGACCGGCTTATAAGCAATGATCAGGGCTAGTAAGATGT
CACAAAGCTGCGGTGACTTTTCCTTATCAGTTGGGGGTTTTTTTGCCATGATACCATCGTGGAAATGAAA
GACAACGTGAAAATCCTGCGTCCTTGTGATATTTCATCAGTGGGAGTGAGCGGGGATCTTAACGCAGTAA
GAGGCAAGATAAACGGATGAGAGGCATTAGTTCAGGCTTACAGGAGCAAGATGCTTTTAGTCAAAGTGTT
CAAGATAGCTCTCTTAAAGAGGAGCAGTGAAACCCAAAAATGAGTGTCTTTTGAGGGCAGCTGGAAGATG
ACCCGAGGGGAACTTTTATCCTGGGGTGGAGTCCTGCGAAGCAAGCCGCAGGTGAGGGCGTGGGCCAATT
CTGCGCCTCACTGCTGTTAGGCGCAAGGACATCCCGAAACACACTCAACGACACCAGCAGCGAGACTGAC
AGAAGCGGATCGCCAGCGGGAGCAACAACTTGAGGCGAGCCGTTAGCCGCCTCGCCTTCCTCGCAGCGCC
CCTCCCGCGCCCCGGGAAGCCCGTTCGGCTCCGCCTTTTCGACTGACGTCCCGGGCGAGCGGGGGCGGGC
GCGTGGGTGGGCCGAGCCGTCTGCAGCCAGCGATTCGGCTGGCTCTGCCACACCACCGCGCGCCCCCGCT
CCGCCCGCCCCTCCGGGCGCGTCTTTTCCGGGCTCGCGCTGAGTCCCGCCTCCGCCGGCTGTCCGGGTGC
GCGCGCGCCGCTGCGGCTTTTTCTCTGGCCTCCGCCGCGCGCTCCTCCTCGTCCCAGCGCTAGCGGGCAC
GCGGTTCCTTTTTGCGAGCTTTCCGAGTGCCAGGCGCCGGCCGGCTGCGAAGACGCGGTGGGCCGCCCCT
CCGAAGCTTGGCATTCCGGTACTGTTGGTAAAGCCACCATGGAAGACGCCAAAAACATAAAGAAAGGCCC
GGCGCCATTCTATCCGCTGGAAGATGGAACCGCTGGAGAGCAACTGCATAAGGCTATGAAGAGATACGCC
CTGGTTCCTGGAACAATTGCTTTTACAGATGCACATATCGAGGTGGACATCACTTACGCTGAGTACTTCG
AAATGTCCGTTCGGTTGGCAGAAGCTATGAAACGATATGGGCTGAATACAAATCACAGAATCGTCGTATG
CAGTGAAAACTCTCTTCAATTCTTTATGCCGGTGTTGGGCGCGTTATTTATCGGAGTTGCAGTTGCGCCC
GCGAACGACATTTATAATGAACGTGAATTGCTCAACAGTATGGGCATTTCGCAGCCTACCGTGGTGTTCG
TTTCCAAAAAGGGGTTGCAAAAAATTTTGAACGTGCAAAAAAAGCTCCCAATCATCCAAAAAATTATTAT
CATGGATTCTAAAACGGATTACCAGGGATTTCAGTCGATGTACACGTTCGTCACATCTCATCTACCTCCC
GGTTTTAATGAATACGATTTTGTGCCAGAGTCCTTCGATAGGGACAAGACAATTGCACTGATCATGAACT
CCTCTGGATCTACTGGTCTGCCTAAAGGTGTCGCTCTGCCTCATAGAACTGCCTGCGTGAGATTCTCGCA
TGCCAGAGATCCTATTTTTGGCAATCAAATCATTCCGGATACTGCGATTTTAAGTGTTGTTCCATTCCAT
CACGGTTTTGGAATGTTTACTACACTCGGATATTTGATATGTGGATTTCGAGTCGTCTTAATGTATAGAT
TTGAAGAAGAGCTGTTTCTGAGGAGCCTTCAGGATTACAAGATTCAAAGTGCGCTGCTGGTGCCAACCCT
ATTCTCCTTCTTCGCCAAAAGCACTCTGATTGACAAATACGATTTATCTAATTTACACGAAATTGCTTCT
GGTGGCGCTCCCCTCTCTAAGGAAGTCGGGGAAGCGGTTGCCAAGAGGTTCCATCTGCCAGGTATCAGGC
AAGGATATGGGCTCACTGAGACTACATCAGCTATTCTGATTACACCCGAGGGGGATGATAAACCGGGCGC
GGTCGGTAAAGTTGTTCCATTTTTTGAAGCGAAGGTTGTGGATCTGGATACCGGGAAAACGCTGGGCGTT
AATCAAAGAGGCGAACTGTGTGTGAGAGGTCCTATGATTATGTCCGGTTATGTAAACAATCCGGAAGCGA
CCAACGCCTTGATTGACAAGGATGGATGGCTACATTCTGGAGACATAGCTTACTGGGACGAAGACGAACA
CTTCTTCATCGTTGACCGCCTGAAGTCTCTGATTAAGTACAAAGGCTATCAGGTGGCTCCCGCTGAATTG
GAATCCATCTTGCTCCAACACCCCAACATCTTCGACGCAGGTGTCGCAGGTCTTCCCGACGATGACGCCG
GTGAACTTCCCGCCGCCGTTGTTGTTTTGGAGCACGGAAAGACGATGACGGAAAAAGAGATCGTGGATTA
CGTCGCCAGTCAAGTAACAACCGCGAAAAAGTTGCGCGGAGGAGTTGTGTTTGTGGACGAAGTACCGAAA
GGTCTTACCGGAAAACTCGACGCAAGAAAAATCAGAGAGATCCTCATAAAGGCCAAGAAGGGCGGAAAGA
TCGCCGTGTAATTCTAGAGTCGGGGCGGCCGGCCGCTTCGAGCAGACATGATAAGATACATTGATGAGTT
TGGACAAACCACAACTAGAATGCAGTGAAAAAAATGCTTTATTTGTGAAATTTGTGATGCTATTGCTTTA
TTTGTAACCATTATAAGCTGCAATAAACAAGTTAACAACAACAATTGCATTCATTTTATGTTTCAGGTTC
AGGGGGAGGTGTGGGAGGTTTTTTAAAGCAAGTAAAACCTCTACAAATGTGGTAAAATCGATAAGGATCC
GTCGACCGATGCCCTTGAGAGCCTTCAACCCAGTCAGCTCCTTCCGGTGGGCGCGGGGCATGACTATCGT
CGCCGCACTTATGACTGTCTTCTTTATCATGCAACTCGTAGGACAGGTGCCGGCAGCGCTCTTCCGCTTC
CTCGCTCACTGACTCGCTGCGCTCGGTCGTTCGGCTGCGGCGAGCGGTATCAGCTCACTCAAAGGCGGTA
ATACGGTTATCCACAGAATCAGGGGATAACGCAGGAAAGAACATGTGAGCAAAAGGCCAGCAAAAGGCCA
GGAACCGTAAAAAGGCCGCGTTGCTGGCGTTTTTCCATAGGCTCCGCCCCCCTGACGAGCATCACAAAAA
TCGACGCTCAAGTCAGAGGTGGCGAAACCCGACAGGACTATAAAGATACCAGGCGTTTCCCCCTGGAAGC
TCCCTCGTGCGCTCTCCTGTTCCGACCCTGCCGCTTACCGGATACCTGTCCGCCTTTCTCCCTTCGGGAA
GCGTGGCGCTTTCTCATAGCTCACGCTGTAGGTATCTCAGTTCGGTGTAGGTCGTTCGCTCCAAGCTGGG
CTGTGTGCACGAACCCCCCGTTCAGCCCGACCGCTGCGCCTTATCCGGTAACTATCGTCTTGAGTCCAAC
CCGGTAAGACACGACTTATCGCCACTGGCAGCAGCCACTGGTAACAGGATTAGCAGAGCGAGGTATGTAG
GCGGTGCTACAGAGTTCTTGAAGTGGTGGCCTAACTACGGCTACACTAGAAGAACAGTATTTGGTATCTG
CGCTCTGCTGAAGCCAGTTACCTTCGGAAAAAGAGTTGGTAGCTCTTGATCCGGCAAACAAACCACCGCT
GGTAGCGGTGGTTTTTTTGTTTGCAAGCAGCAGATTACGCGCAGAAAAAAAGGATCTCAAGAAGATCCTT
TGATCTTTTCTACGGGGTCTGACGCTCAGTGGAACGAAAACTCACGTTAAGGGATTTTGGTCATGAGATT
ATCAAAAAGGATCTTCACCTAGATCCTTTTAAATTAAAAATGAAGTTTTAAATCAATCTAAAGTATATAT
GAGTAAACTTGGTCTGACAGTTACCAATGCTTAATCAGTGAGGCACCTATCTCAGCGATCTGTCTATTTC
GTTCATCCATAGTTGCCTGACTCCCCGTCGTGTAGATAACTACGATACGGGAGGGCTTACCATCTGGCCC
CAGTGCTGCAATGATACCGCGAGACCCACGCTCACCGGCTCCAGATTTATCAGCAATAAACCAGCCAGCC
GGAAGGGCCGAGCGCAGAAGTGGTCCTGCAACTTTATCCGCCTCCATCCAGTCTATTAATTGTTGCCGGG
AAGCTAGAGTAAGTAGTTCGCCAGTTAATAGTTTGCGCAACGTTGTTGCCATTGCTACAGGCATCGTGGT
GTCACGCTCGTCGTTTGGTATGGCTTCATTCAGCTCCGGTTCCCAACGATCAAGGCGAGTTACATGATCC
CCCATGTTGTGCAAAAAAGCGGTTAGCTCCTTCGGTCCTCCGATCGTTGTCAGAAGTAAGTTGGCCGCAG
TGTTATCACTCATGGTTATGGCAGCACTGCATAATTCTCTTACTGTCATGCCATCCGTAAGATGCTTTTC
TGTGACTGGTGAGTACTCAACCAAGTCATTCTGAGAATAGTGTATGCGGCGACCGAGTTGCTCTTGCCCG
GCGTCAATACGGGATAATACCGCGCCACATAGCAGAACTTTAAAAGTGCTCATCATTGGAAAACGTTCTT
CGGGGCGAAAACTCTCAAGGATCTTACCGCTGTTGAGATCCAGTTCGATGTAACCCACTCGTGCACCCAA
CTGATCTTCAGCATCTTTTACTTTCACCAGCGTTTCTGGGTGAGCAAAAACAGGAAGGCAAAATGCCGCA
AAAAAGGGAATAAGGGCGACACGGAAATGTTGAATACTCATACTCTTCCTTTTTCAATATTATTGAAGCA
TTTATCAGGGTTATTGTCTCATGAGCGGATACATATTTGAATGTATTTAGAAAAATAAACAAATAGGGGT
TCCGCGCACATTTCCCCGAAAAGTGCCACCTG
[98 nt withheld, positions 7545-7642]
